>Addgene plasmid #29774 | pET empty polycistronic destination vector (2D) | depositor full sequence | sequence record 13843 | Author sequence
GGCACCATGCATCGATCCCGCGAAATTAATACGACTCACTATAGGGAGACCACAACGGTTTCCCTCTAGA
AGGCCTCGGATCCGGGCCCTGTACAAGATCCTGTAAAACGACGGCCAGTGAATTCACTCGAGTCCCGGGG
CGATCGCAGCGGATAACAATTTCACATCCTGCAGGGATATCGGCGCGCCCGCCAGGGTTTTCCCAGTCGC
GGCCGCTCGCGCACCTGGTGCCATCGCCCTGATAGACGTTAATTAAAGTACTGGCCGGCCACGCGTCTCG
AGAGATCCGGCTGCTAACAAAGCCCGAAAGGAAGCTGAGTTGGCTGCTGCCACCGCTGAGCAATAACTAG
CATAACCCCTTGGGGCCTCTAAACGGGTCTTGAGGGGTTTTTTGCTGAAAGGAGGAACTATATCCGACTA
GTAGCCCGCCTAATGAGCGGGCTTTTTTTTAATTCCCCTATTTGTTTATTTTTCTAAATACATTCAAATA
TGTATCCGCTCATGAGACAATAACCCTGATAAATGCTTCAATAATATTGAAAAAGGAAGAGTATGAGTAT
TCAACATTTCCGTGTCGCCCTTATTCCCTTTTTTGCGGCATTTTGCCTTCCTGTTTTTGCTCACCCAGAA
ACGCTCGTGAAAGTAAAAGACGCAGAGGACCAATTGGGGGCACGAGTGGGATACATAGAACTGGACTTGA
ATAGCGGTAAAATCCTTGAGAGTTTTCGCCCTGAAGAGCGTTTTCCAATGATGAGCACTTTCAAAGTTCT
GCTATGTGGAGCAGTATTATCCCGTGTAGATGCGGGGCAAGAGCAACTCGGACGACGAATACACTATTCG
CAGAATGACTTGGTTGAATACTCCCCAGTGACAGAAAAGCACCTTACGGACGGAATGACGGTAAGAGAAT
TATGTAGTGCCGCCATAACGATGAGTGATAACACTGCGGCGAACTTACTTCTGACAACCATCGGTGGACC
GAAGGAATTAACCGCTTTTTTGCACAATATGGGAGACCATGTAACTCGCCTTGACCGTTGGGAACCAGAA
CTGAATGAAGCCATACCAAACGACGAGCGAGACACCACAATGCCTGCGGCAATGGCAACAACATTACGCA
AACTATTAACTGGCGAACTACTTACTCTGGCTTCACGGCAACAATTAATAGACTGGCTTGAAGCGGATAA
AGTTGCAGGACCACTACTGCGTTCGGCACTTCCTGCTGGCTGGTTTATTGCTGATAAATCTGGGGCAGGA
GAGCGTGGTTCACGGGGTATCATTGCCGCACTTGGACCAGATGGTAAGCCTTCCCGTATCGTAGTTATCT
ACACGACGGGTAGTCAGGCAACTATGGACGAACGAAATAGACAGATTGCTGAAATAGGGGCTTCACTGAT
TAAGCATTGGTAAACCGATACAATTAAAGGCTCCTTTTGGAGCCTTTTTTTTTGGACGGACCGGTAGAAA
AGATCAAAGGATCTTCTTGAGATCCTTTTTTTCTGCGCGTAATCTGCTGCTTGCAAACAAAAAAACCACC
GCTACCAGCGGTGGTTTGTTTGCCGGATCAAGAGCTACCAACTCTTTTTCCGAAGGTAACTGGCTTCAGC
AGAGCGCAGATACCAAATACTGTCCTTCTAGTGTAGCCGTAGTTAGGCCACCACTTCAAGAACTCTGTAG
CACCGCCTACATACCTCGCTCTGCTAATCCTGTTACCAGTGGCTGCTGCCAGTGGCGATAAGTCGTGTCT
TACCGGGTTGGACTCAAGACGATAGTTACCGGATAAGGCGCAGCGGTCGGGCTGAACGGGGGGTTCGTGC
ACACAGCCCAGCTTGGAGCGAACGACCTACACCGAACTGAGATACCTACAGCGTGAGCTATGAGAAAGCG
CCACGCTTCCCGAAGGGAGAAAGGCGGACAGGTATCCGGTAAGCGGCAGGGTCGGAACAGGAGAGCGCAC
GAGGGAGCTTCCAGGGGGAAACGCCTGGTATCTTTATAGTCCTGTCGGGTTTCGCCACCTCTGACTTGAG
CGTCGATTTTTGTGATGCTCGTCAGGGGGGCGGAGCCTATGGAAAAACGCCAGCAACGCGGCCTTTTTAC
GGTTCCTGGCCTTTTGCTGGCCTTTTGCTCACATGTTCTTTCCTGCGTTATCCCCTGATTCTGTGGATAA
CCGTATTACCGCCTTTGAGTGAGCTGATACCGCTCGCCGCAGCCGAACGACCGAGCGCAGCGAGTCAGTG
AGCGAGGAAGCGGAAGAGCGCCTGATGCGGTATTTTCTCCTTACGCATCTGTGCGGTATTTCACACCGCA
ATGGTGCACTCTCAGTACAATCTGCTCTGATGCCGCATAGTTAAGCCAGTATACACTCCGCTATCGCTAC
GTGACTGGGTCATGGCTGCGCCCCGACACCCGCCAACACCCGCTGACGCGCCCTGACGGGCTTGTCTGCT
CCCGGCATCCGCTTACAGACAAGCTGTGACCGTCTCCGGGAGCTGCATGTGTCAGAGGTTTTCACCGTCA
TCACCGAAACGCGCGAGGCAGCTGCGGTAAAGCTCATCAGCGTGGTCGTGAAGCGATTCACAGATGTCTG
CCTGTTCATCCGCGTCCAGCTCGTTGAGTTTCTCCAGAAGCGTTAATGTCTGGCTTCTGATAAAGCGGGC
CATGTTAAGGGCGGTTTTTTCCTGTTTGGTCACTGATGCCTCCGTGTAAGGGGGATTTCTGTTCATGGGG
TAATGATACCGATGAAACGAGAGAGGATGCTCACGATACGGGTTACTGATGATGAACATGCCCGGTTACT
GGAACGTTGTGAGGGTAAACAACTGGCGGTATGGATGCGGCGGGACCAGAGAAAAATCACTCAGGGTCAA
TGCCAGCGCTTCGTTAATACAGATGTAGGTGTT
Features (pLannotate 1.2.2; 13 found; start..end, strand, type, name):
     27..45      +  promoter       T7 promoter: promoter for bacteriophage T7 RNA polymerase
    102..123     -  CDS            lacZα (fragment): LacZα fragment of β-galactosidase; lacZ fragment
    190..208     -  CDS            lacZα (fragment): LacZα fragment of β-galactosidase; lacZ fragment
    230..248     +  rep_origin     f1 ori (fragment): f1 bacteriophage origin of replication; arrow indicates direction of (+) strand synthesis
    290..339     +  CDS            SET1 (fragment): solubility-enhancement tag derived from T7 phage gene 10B
    347..394     +  terminator     T7 terminator: transcription terminator for bacteriophage T7 RNA polymerase
    461..552     +  promoter       AmpR promoter: bla
    553..1410    +  CDS            bla: BLAT_ECOLX - Experimental evidence at protein level: Swiss-Prot protein existence level 1. TEM-type are the most prevalent beta-lactamases in enterobacteria; they hydrolyze the beta-lactam bond in susceptible beta-lactam antibiotics, thus conferring resistance to penicillins and cephalosporins. TEM-3 and TEM-4 are capable of hydrolyzing cefotaxime and ceftazidime. TEM-5 is capable of hydrolyzing ceftazidime. TEM-6 is capable of hydrolyzing ceftazidime and aztreonam. TEM-8/CAZ-2, TEM- 16/CAZ-7 and TEM-24/CAZ-6 are markedly active against ceftazidime. IRT- 4 shows resistance to beta-lactamase in
   1417..1456    +  terminator     fd terminator: central terminator from bacteriophage fd (Otsuka and Kunisawa, 1982)
   1487..2075    +  rep_origin     ori: high-copy-number ColE1/pMB1/pBR322/pUC origin of replication
   2261..2400    -  misc_feature   bom: basis of mobility region from pBR322
   2502..2693    -  CDS            rop: Rop protein, which maintains plasmids at low copy number; rop
   2733..2843    +  CDS            mbeC (fragment): MBEC_ECOLX - Experimental evidence at protein level: Swiss-Prot protein existence level 1. Required for efficient mobilization of ColE1 plasmid and is thus essential to promote the specific transfer of the plasmid during conjugation. Probably functions by inducing DNA bending, helping the MbeA relaxase to melt the DNA around the nic site and cleave the phosphodiester bond. Binds specifically double-stranded DNA (dsDNA) containing the ColE1 oriT but does not recognize the inverted repeat (IR). From Escherichia coli.
