[The description below was written by a language model from this plasmid's Addgene catalogue record and pLannotate feature annotations shown in this document.]
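Description:
pET empty polycistronic destination vector (2D) is a compact (2,903 bp) pET-family bacterial expression backbone with no insert, designed as the final assembly vehicle for co-expressing several proteins in E. coli from one plasmid. It is maintained through a ColE1/pMB1-type origin accompanied by the pBR322 bom region and the rop gene. Rop restrains replication, which agrees with the low-copy designation in the record. Selection is by ampicillin, provided by a TEM-type β-lactamase (bla) under its own promoter and followed by an fd phage terminator.

The expression region is very short: a T7 promoter and a T7 terminator roughly 300 bp apart, flanking a linker that holds five sequential cloning cassettes. Each cassette is defined by its own pair of restriction sites (BamHI/XbaI, AsiSI/PspXI, SbfI/AscI, AdeI/NotI and PacI/FseI). The small lacZα, f1 ori and SET1 fragments annotated in this interval are only about 20–50 bp long and are most likely incidental matches to linker and terminator-adjacent sequence rather than functional elements, as is the short mbeC fragment near rop. No lac operator, lacI gene, ribosome-binding site or affinity tag is annotated.

According to the depositor, genes are first cloned into a companion "2-series" transfer vector and then subcloned into the cassettes, with the cloning sites destroyed in the process. Cassettes must be filled in ascending order, lowest number first, but not all need be used, allowing up to five genes to be expressed at once. Transcription depends on T7 RNA polymerase, so expression requires a host that supplies this enzyme. Typical use is reconstitution of multi-subunit protein complexes by co-expression.
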