Addgene plasmid #29774: pET empty polycistronic destination vector (2D)
Purpose: (Empty Backbone)
Depositing lab: Scott Gradia. Depositing organization: University of California, Berkeley.
Backbone
  Vector backbone: pET
  Backbone size (bp): 2903
  Vector type: Bacterial Expression
Growth in bacteria
  Bacterial resistance: Ampicillin, 100 μg/mL
  Growth temperature: 37°C
  Growth strain: DH5alpha
  Copy number: Low Copy
Gene/Insert
  Gene/Insert name: None
  Cloning method: Restriction Enzyme; 5′ cloning site several (destroyed during cloning); 3′ cloning site several (destroyed during cloning)
  Sequencing primers: 5′ T7 forward; 3′ T7 reverse
Terms and licenses: Academic/Nonprofit Terms; Industry Terms: Not Available to Industry
Depositor comments: This plasmid is an empty destination vector. It is a polycistronic vector that can express up to five genes at once. Genes must first be cloned into any of our 2-series transfer vectors, then subcloned into any of the five cassettes of the destination vector: Cassette 1: BamHI/XbaI Cassette 2: AsiSI/PspXI Cassette 3: SbfI/AscI Cassette 4: AdeI/NotI Cassette 5: PacI/FseI Please note that you must always insert your gene into the lowest cassette number first (e.g., if you're using cassettes 2 and 3, you must put your gene into cassette 2 first, then move on to cassette 3). You do not have to use all of the cassettes. More information on this vector can be found through http://qb3.berkeley.edu/qb3/macrolab/
How to cite: pET empty polycistronic destination vector (2D) was a gift from Scott Gradia (Addgene plasmid # 29774 ; http://n2t.net/addgene:29774 ; RRID:Addgene_29774)
