>Addgene plasmid #29774 | pET empty polycistronic destination vector (2D) | addgene partial sequence | sequence record 35257 | 29774 with T7
CTCGGATCCGGGCCCTGTACAAGATCCTGTAAAACGACGGCCAGTGAATTCACTCGAGTCCCGGGGCGAT
CGCAGCGGATAACAATTTCACATCCTGCAGGGATATCGGCGCGCCCGCCAGGGTTTTCCCAGTCGCGGCC
GCTCGCGCACCTGGTGCCATCGCCCTGATAGACGTTAATTAAAGTACTGGCCGGCCACGCGTCTCGAGAG
ATCCGGCTGCTAACAAAGCCCGAAAGGAAGCTGAGTTGGCTGCTGCCACCGCTGAGCAATAACTAGCATA
ACCCCTTGGGGCCTCTAAACGGGTCTTGAGGGGTTTTTTGCTGAAAGGAGGAACTATATCCGACTAGTAG
CCCGCCTAATGAGCGGGCTTTTTTTTAATTCCCCTATTTGTTTATTTTTCTAAATACATTCAAATATGTA
TCCGCTCATGAGACAATAACCCTGATAAATGCTTCAATAATATTGAAAAAGGAAGAGTATGAGTATTCAA
CATTTCCGTGTCGCCCTTATTCCCTTTTTTGCGGCATTTTGCCTTCCTGTTTTTGCTCACCCAGAAACGC
TCGTGAAAGTAAAAGACGCAGAGGACCAATTGGGGGCACGAGTGGGATACATAGAACTGGACTTGAATAG
CGGTAAAATCCTTGAGAGTTTTCGCCCTGAAGAGCGTTTTCCAATGATGAGCACTTTCAAAGTTCTGCTA
TGTGGAGCAGTATTATCCCGTGTAGATGCGGGGCAAGAGCAACTCGGACGACGAATACACTATTCGCAGA
ATGACTTGGTTGAATACTCCCCAGTGACAGAAAAGCACCTTACGGACGGAATGACGGTAAGAGAATTATG
TAGTGCC
